>Addgene plasmid #14139 | pAG306GAL-ccdB | depositor full sequence | sequence record 7802 | Author sequence
TCGCGCGTTTCGGTGATGACGGTGAAAACCTCTGACACATGCAGCTCCCGGAGACGGTCACAGCTTGTCT
GTAAGCGGATGCCGGGAGCAGACAAGCCCGTCAGGGCGCGTCAGCGGGTGTTGGCGGGTGTCGGGGCTGG
CTTAACTATGCGGCATCAGAGCAGATTGTACTGAGAGTGCACCACGCTTTTCAATTCAATTCATCATTTT
TTTTTTATTCTTTTTTTTGATTTCGGTTTCTTTGAAATTTTTTTGATTCGGTAATCTCCGAACAGAAGGA
AGAACGAAGGAAGGAGCACAGACTTAGATTGGTATATATACGCATATGTAGTGTTGAAGAAACATGAAAT
TGCCCAGTATTCTTAACCCAACTGCACAGAACAAAAACCTGCAGGAAACGAAGATAAATCATGTCGAAAG
CTACATATAAGGAACGTGCTGCTACTCATCCTAGTCCTGTTGCTGCCAAGCTATTTAATATCATGCACGA
AAAGCAAACAAACTTGTGTGCTTCATTGGATGTTCGTACCACCAAGGAATTACTGGAGTTAGTTGAAGCA
TTAGGTCCCAAAATTTGTTTACTAAAAACACATGTGGATATCTTGACTGATTTTTCCATGGAGGGCACAG
TTAAGCCGCTAAAGGCATTATCCGCCAAGTACAATTTTTTACTCTTCGAAGACAGAAAATTTGCTGACAT
TGGTAATACAGTCAAATTGCAGTACTCTGCGGGTGTATACAGAATAGCAGAATGGGCAGACATTACGAAT
GCACACGGTGTGGTGGGCCCAGGTATTGTTAGCGGTTTGAAGCAGGCGGCAGAAGAAGTAACAAAGGAAC
CTAGAGGCCTTTTGATGTTAGCAGAATTGTCATGCAAGGGCTCCCTATCTACTGGAGAATATACTAAGGG
TACTGTTGACATTGCGAAGAGCGACAAAGATTTTGTTATCGGCTTTATTGCTCAAAGAGACATGGGTGGA
AGAGATGAAGGTTACGATTGGTTGATTATGACACCCGGTGTGGGTTTAGATGACAAGGGAGACGCATTGG
GTCAACAGTATAGAACCGTGGATGATGTGGTCTCTACAGGATCTGACATTATTATTGTTGGAAGAGGACT
ATTTGCAAAGGGAAGGGATGCTAAGGTAGAGGGTGAACGTTACAGAAAAGCAGGCTGGGAAGCATATTTG
AGAAGATGCGGCCAGCAAAACTAAAAAACTGTATTATAAGTAAATGCATGTATACTAAACTCACAAATTA
GAGCTTCAATTTAATTATATCAGTTATTACCCTGCGGTGTGAAATACCGCACAGATGCGTAAGGAGAAAA
TACCGCATCAGGAAATTGTAAACGTTAATATTTTGTTAAAATTCGCGTTAAATTTTTGTTAAATCAGCTC
ATTTTTTAACCAATAGGCCGAAATCGGCAAAATCCCTTATAAATCAAAAGAATAGACCGAGATAGGGT
[37 nt withheld, positions 1469-1505]
AAAGAACGTGGACTCCAACGTCAAAGG
[49 nt withheld, positions 1533-1581]
T
[91 nt withheld, positions 1583-1673]
G
[124 nt withheld, positions 1675-1798]
CGCGCCATTCGCCATTCAGGCTGCGCAACTGTTGGGAAGGGCGATCGGTGCGGGCCTCTTCGCTATTACG
CCAGCTGGCGAAGGGGGGATGTGCTGCAAGGCGATTAAGTTGGGTAACGCCAGGGTTTTCCCAGTCACGA
CGTTGTAAAACGACGGCCAGTGAATTGTAATACGACTCACTATAGGGCGAATTGGAGCTCTAGTACGGAT
TAGAAGCCGCCGAGCGGGCGACAGCCCTCCGACGGAAGACTCTCCTCCGTGCGTCCTCGTCTTCACCGGT
CGCGTTCCTGAAACGCAGATGTGCCTCGCGCCGCACTGCTCCGAACAATAAAGATTCTACAATACTAGCT
TTTATGGTTATGAAGAGGAAAAATTGGCAGTAACCTGGCCCCACAAACCTTCAAATTAACGAATCAAATT
AACAACCATAGGATGATAATGCGATTAGTTTTTTAGCCTTATTTCTGGGGTAATTAATCAGCGAAGCGAT
GATTTTTGATCTATTAACAGATATATAAATGGAAAAGCTGCATAACCACTTTAACTAATACTTTCAACAT
TTTCAGTTTGTATTACTTCTTATTCAAATGTCATAAAAGTATCAACAAAAAATTGTTAATATACCTCTAT
ACTTTAACGTCAAGGAGAAAAAACCCCGGATTCTAGAACTAGTGGATCCCCCATCACAAGTTTGTACAAA
AAAGCTGAACGAGAAACGTAAAATGATATAAATATCAATATATTAAATTAGATTTTGCATAAAAAACAGA
CTACATAATACTGTAAAACACAACATATCCAGTCACTATGGCGGCCGCATTAGGCACCCCAGGCTTTACA
CTTTATGCTTCCGGCTCGTATAATGTGTGGATTTTGAGTTAGGATCCGTCGAGATTTTCAGGAGCTAAGG
AAGCTAAAATGGAGAAAAAAATCACTGGATATACCACCGTTGATATATCCCAATGGCATCGTAAAGAACA
TTTTGAGGCATTTCAGTCAGTTGCTCAATGTACCTATAACCAGACCGTTCAGCTGGATATTACGGCCTTT
TTAAAGACCGTAAAGAAAAATAAGCACAAGTTTTATCCGGCCTTTATTCACATTCTTGCCCGCCTGATGA
ATGCTCATCCGGAATTCCGTATGGCAATGAAAGACGGTGAGCTGGTGATATGGGATAGTGTTCACCCTTG
TTACACCGTTTTCCATGAGCAAACTGAAACGTTTTCATCGCTCTGGAGTGAATACCACGACGATTTCCGG
CAGTTTCTACACATATATTCGCAAGATGTGGCGTGTTACGGTGAAAACCTGGCCTATTTCCCTAAAGGGT
TTATTGAGAATATGTTTTTCGTCTCAGCCAATCCCTGGGTGAGTTTCACCAGTTTTGATTTAAACGTGGC
CAATATGGACAACTTCTTCGCCCCCGTTTTCACCATGGGCAAATATTATACGCAAGGCGACAAGGTGCTG
ATGCCGCTGGCGATTCAGGTTCATCATGCCGTCTGTGATGGCTTCCATGTCGGCAGAATGCTTAATGAAT
TACAACAGTACTGCGATGAGTGGCAGGGCGGGGCGTAAACGCCGCGTGGATCCGGCTTACTAAAAGCCAG
ATAACAGTATGCGTATTTGCGCGCTGATTTTTGCGGTATAAGAATATATACTGATATGTATACCCGAAGT
ATGTCAAAAAGAGGTATGCTATGAAGCAGCGTATTACAGTGACAGTTGACAGCGACAGCTATCAGTTGCT
CAAGGCATATATGATGTCAATATCTCCGGTCTGGTAAGCACAACCATGCAGAATGAAGCCCGTCGTCTGC
GTGCCGAACGCTGGAAAGCGGAAAATCAGGAAGGGATGGCTGAGGTCGCCCGGTTTATTGAAATGAACGG
CTCTTTTGCTGACGAGAACAGGGGCTGGTGAAATGCAGTTTAAGGTTTACACCTATAAAAGAGAGAGCCG
TTATCGTCTGTTTGTGGATGTACAGAGTGATATTATTGACACGCCCGGGCGACGGATGGTGATCCCCCTG
GCCAGTGCACGTCTGCTGTCAGATAAAGTCTCCCGTGAACTTTACCCGGTGGTGCATATCGGGGATGAAA
GCTGGCGCATGATGACCACCGATATGGCCAGTGTGCCGGTCTCCGTTATCGGGGAAGAAGTGGCTGATCT
CAGCCACCGCGAAAATGACATCAAAAACGCCATTAACCTGATGTTCTGGGGAATATAAATGTCAGGCTCC
CTTATACACAGCCAGTCTGCAGGTCGACCATAGTGACTGGATATGTTGTGTTTTACAGTATTATGTAGTC
TGTTTTTTATGCAAAATCTAATTTAATATATTGATATTTATATCATTTTACGTTTCTCGTTCAGCTTTCT
TGTACAAAGTGGTGATGGGCTGCAGGAATTCGATATCAAGCTTATCGATACCGTCGACCTCGAGTCATGT
AATTAGTTATGTCACGCTTACATTCACGCCCTCCCCCCACATCCGCTCTAACCGAAAAGGAAGGAGTTAG
ACAACCTGAAGTCTAGGTCCCTATTTATTTTTTTATAGTTATGTTAGTATTAAGAACGTTATTTATATTT
CAAATTTTTCTTTTTTTTCTGTACAGACGCGTGTACGCATGTAACATTATACTGAAAACCTTGCTTGAGA
AGGTTTTGGGACGCTCGAAGGCTTTAATTTGCGGCCGGTACCCAGCTTTTGTTCCCTTTAGTGAGGGTTA
ATTCCGAGCTTGGCGTAATCATGGTCATAGCTGTTTCCTGTGTGAAATTGTTATCCGCTCACAATTCCAC
ACAACATAGGAGCCGGAAGCATAAAGTGTAAAGCCTGGGGTGCCTAATGAGTGAGGTAACTCACATTAAT
TGCGTTGCGCTCACTGCCCGCTTTCCAGTCGGGAAACCTGTCGTGCCAGCTGCATTAATGAATCGGCCAA
CGCGCGGGGAGAGGCGGTTTGCGTATTGGGCGCTCTTCCGCTTCCTCGCTCACTGACTCGCTGCGCTCGG
TCGTTCGGCTGCGGCGAGCGGTATCAGCTCACTCAAAGGCGGTAATACGGTTATCCACAGAATCAGGGGA
TAACGCAGGAAAGAACATGTGAGCAAAAGGCCAGCAAAAGGCCAGGAACCGTAAAAAGGCCGCGTTGCTG
GCGTTTTTCCATAGGCTCGGCCCCCCTGACGAGCATCACAAAAATCGACGCTCAAGTCAGAGGTGGCGAA
ACCCGACAGGACTATAAAGATACCAGGCGTTCCCCCCTGGAAGCTCCCTCGTGCGCTCTCCTGTTCCGAC
CCTGCCGCTTACCGGATACCTGTCCGCCTTTCTCCCTTCGGGAAGCGTGGCGCTTTCTCAATGCTCACGC
TGTAGGTATCTCAGTTCGGTGTAGGTCGTTCGCTCCAAGCTGGGCTGTGTGCACGAACCCCCCGTTCAGC
CCGACCGCTGCGCCTTATCCGGTAACTATCGTCTTGAGTCCAACCCGGTAAGACACGACTTATCGCCACT
GGCAGCAGCCACTGGTAACAGGATTAGCAGAGCGAGGTATGTAGGCGGTGCTACAGAGTTCTTGAAGTGG
TGGCCTAACTACGGCTACACTAGAAGGACAGTATTTGGTATCTGCGCTCTGCTGAAGCCAGTTACCTTCG
GAAAAAGAGTTGGTAGCTCTTGATCCGGCAAACAAACCACCGCTGGTAGCGGTGGTTTTTTTGTTTGCAA
GCAGCAGATTACGCGCAGAAAAAAAGGATCTCAAGAAGATCCTTTGATCTTTTCTACGGGGTCTGACGCT
CAGTGGAACGAAAACTCACGTTAAGGGATTTTGGTCATGAGATTATCAAAAAGGATCTTCACCTAGATCC
TTTTAAATTAAAAATGAAGTTTTAAATCAATCTAAAGTATATATGAGTAAACTTGGTCTGACAGTTACCA
ATGCTTAATCAGTGAGGCACCTATCTCAGCGATCTGTCTATTTCGTTCATCCATAGTTGCCTGACTGCCC
GTCGTGTAGATAACTACGATACGGGAGGGCTTACCATCTGGCCCCAGTGCTGCAATGATACCGCGAGACC
CACGCTCACCGGCTCCAGATTTATCAGCAATAAACCAGCCAGCCGGAAGGGCCGAGCGCAGAAGTGGTCC
TGCAACTTTATCCGCCTCCATCCAGTCTATTAATTGTTGCCGGGAAGCTAGAGTAAGTAGTTCGCCAGTT
AATAGTTTGCGCAACGTTGTTGCCATTGCTACAGGCATCGTGGTGTCACGCTCGTCGTTTGGTATGGCTT
CATTCAGCTCCGGTTCCCAACGATCAAGGCGAGTTACATGATCCCCCATGTTGTGAAAAAAAGCGGTTAG
CTCCTTCGGTCCTCCGATCGTTGTCAGAAGTAAGTTGGCCGCAGTGTTATCACTCATGGTTATGGCAGCA
CTGCATAATTCTCTTACTGTCATGCCATCCGTAAGATGCTTTTCTGTGACTGGTGAGTACTCAACCAAGT
CATTCTGAGAATAGTGTATGCGGCGACCGAGTTGCTCTTGCCCGGCGTCAATACGGGATAATACCGCGCC
ACATAGCAGAACTTTAAAAGTGCTCATCATTGGAAAACGTTCTTCGGGGCGAAAACTCTCAAGGATCTTA
CCGCTGTTGAGATCCAGTTCGATGTAACCCACTCGTGCACCCAACTGATCTTCAGCATCTTTTACTTTCA
CCAGCGTTTCTGGGTGAGCAAAAACAGGAAGGCAAAATGCCGCAAAAAAGGGAATAAGGGCGACACGGAA
ATGTTGAATACTCATACTCTTCCTTTTTCAATATTATTGAAGCATTTATCAGGGTTATTGTCTCATGAGC
GGATACATATTTGAATGTATTTAGAAAAATAAACAAATAGGGGTTCCGCGCACATTTCCCCGAAAAGTGC
CACCTGACGTCTAAGAAACCATTATTATCATGACATTAACCTATAAAAATAGGCGTATCACGAGGCCCTT
TCGTC
Features (pLannotate 1.2.2; 27 found; start..end, strand, type, name):
    137..184     +  misc_feature   bom (fragment): basis of mobility region from pBR322
    195..410     +  promoter       URA3 promoter: S. cerevisiae URA3
    411..1214    +  CDS            URA3: orotidine-5'-phosphate decarboxylase, required for uracil biosynthesis; S. cerevisiae URA3; yeast auxotrophic marker, counterselectable with 5-fluoroorotic acid (5-FOA)
   1293..1342    +  misc_feature   bom (fragment): basis of mobility region from pBR322
   1343..1798    -  rep_origin     f1 ori (sequence partly withheld): f1 bacteriophage origin of replication; arrow indicates direction of (+) strand synthesis
   1806..1963    -  CDS            lacZα (fragment): LacZα fragment of β-galactosidase; lacZ fragment
   1966..1984    +  promoter       T7 promoter: promoter for bacteriophage T7 RNA polymerase
   2004..2445    +  promoter       GAL1 promoter: S. cerevisiae GAL1; inducible promoter, regulated by Gal4
   2460..2480    +  misc_feature   MCS (fragment): pBluescript multiple cloning site
   2484..2608    +  protein_bind   attR1: mutant version of attR; recombination site for the Gateway® LR reaction LR Clonase™
   2633..2663    +  promoter       lac UV5 promoter: E. coli lac promoter with an "up" mutation
   2687..2716    +  promoter       cat promoter (fragment): promoter of the E. coli cat gene encoding chloramphenicol acetyltransferase
   2717..3376    +  CDS            CmR: chloramphenicol acetyltransferase; cat; confers resistance to chloramphenicol
   3558..3716    +  CDS            ccdA (fragment): CCDA_ECO57 - Also known as H, letA. Experimental evidence at protein level: Swiss-Prot protein existence level 1. Antitoxin component of a type II toxin-antitoxin (TA) system which inhibits the post-segregational killing (PSK) of plasmid-free cells, also referred to as a plasmid addiction system. Binds to and blocks the activity of CcdB; will also remove bound CcdB protein from the CcdB-GyrA complex by forming a CcdA-CcdB complex, a process termed rejuvenation. Functions as a transcriptional corepressor for the ccdAB operon, repression also requires CcdB (By similarity). From Escherichia coli
   3721..4023    +  CDS            ccdB: CCDB_ECOLI - Also known as G, letB, letD. Experimental evidence at protein level: Swiss-Prot protein existence level 1. Toxic component of a type II toxin-antitoxin (TA) system, functioning in plasmid maintainence. Responsible for the post- segregational killing (PSK) of plasmid-free cells, also referred to as a plasmid addiction system. Half-life of over 2 hours. Cell killing by CcdB is accompanied by filamentation, defects in chromosome and plasmid segregation, defects in cell division, formation of anucleate cells, decreased DNA synthesis and plasmid loss. Interferes with the activity of DN
   4067..4191    -  protein_bind   attR2: mutant version of attR; recombination site for the Gateway® LR reaction LR Clonase™
   4195..4242    +  misc_feature   MCS (fragment): pBluescript multiple cloning site
   4243..4490    +  terminator     CYC1 terminator: S. cerevisiae CYC1; transcription terminator for CYC1
   4513..4531    -  promoter       T3 promoter: promoter for bacteriophage T3 RNA polymerase
   4576..4592    -  protein_bind   lac operator: The lac repressor binds to the lac operator to inhibit transcription in E. coli. This inhibition can be relieved by adding lactose or isopropyl-β-D-thiogalactopyranoside (IPTG). lac repressor encoded by lacI
   4600..4630    -  promoter       lac promoter: promoter for the E. coli lac operon
   4645..4666    -  protein_bind   CAP binding site: CAP binding activates transcription in the presence of cAMP. E. coli catabolite activator protein
   4679..4771    -  CDS            lacI (fragment): lac repressor; lacI; The lac repressor binds to the lac operator to inhibit transcription in E. coli. This inhibition can be relieved by adding lactose or isopropyl-β-D-thiogalactopyranoside (IPTG).
   4954..5542    -  rep_origin     ori: high-copy-number ColE1/pMB1/pBR322/pUC origin of replication
   5713..6573    -  CDS            AmpR: β-lactamase; bla; confers resistance to ampicillin, carbenicillin, and related antibiotics
   6574..6678    -  promoter       AmpR promoter: bla
   6773..35      +  CDS            rop (fragment) (across the origin): Rop protein, which maintains plasmids at low copy number; rop
