[The description below was written by a language model from this plasmid's Addgene catalogue record, the feature table of its GenBank file and pLannotate feature annotations shown in this document.]
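Description:
pAG306GAL-ccdB is an empty Gateway destination vector for galactose-inducible protein expression in Saccharomyces cerevisiae, built on the pRS306 backbone. It is an integrating plasmid: the feature table shows no yeast replication origin or centromere, so stable maintenance in yeast depends on recombination into the genome, with transformants selected through the URA3 marker (expressed from its own promoter and counterselectable with 5-FOA). In E. coli it replicates from a high-copy ColE1/pUC-type origin and carries AmpR, along with an f1 origin and remnants of the pBluescript-derived lacZα/MCS region flanked by T7 and T3 promoters.

The expression unit consists of the GAL1 promoter, regulated by Gal4, followed by a Gateway cassette and the CYC1 terminator. The cassette is bounded by attR1 and attR2 and contains a chloramphenicol acetyltransferase gene plus the ccdB toxin gene (with a ccdA fragment upstream). Because CcdB poisons DNA gyrase in ordinary E. coli strains, the unrecombined vector must be propagated in a ccdB-tolerant strain, with chloramphenicol and ampicillin both selecting for the intact cassette. In an LR recombination reaction with an entry clone, the CmR–ccdB segment is replaced by the gene of interest, and ccdB provides negative selection against unreacted vector in standard strains. No epitope tag or fluorescent fusion is annotated, so the inserted ORF would be expressed without vector-encoded tags.

The plasmid belongs to a suite of yeast Gateway vectors designed for high-throughput genetic analysis. The depositor notes that the 6,773 nt full sequence is a reference only and may not match the plasmid exactly. The separate 638 bp GenBank record covers only part of the plasmid and carries no annotated features.
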