Addgene plasmid #14139: pAG306GAL-ccdB
Purpose: (Empty Backbone)
Depositing lab: Susan Lindquist. Depositing organization: Whitehead Institute for Biomedical Research. Publication: A suite of Gateway cloning vectors for high-throughput genetic analysis in Saccharomyces cerevisiae. Alberti S, Gitler AD, Lindquist S. Yeast. 2007 Oct . 24(10):913-9. 10.1002/yea.1502 PubMed 17583893.
Backbone
  Vector backbone: pRS306
  Vector type: Yeast Expression ; Gateway Destination
  Selectable markers: URA3
Growth in bacteria
  Bacterial resistance: Chloramphenicol and Ampicillin, 25 & 100 μg/mL
  Growth temperature: 37°C
  Growth strain: ccdB Survival
  Growth instructions: DB3.1, ccdB Survival
  Copy number: Unknown
Gene/Insert
  Gene/Insert name: None
  Cloning method: Gateway Cloning
  Sequencing primers: 5′ GAL1
Terms and licenses: Academic/Nonprofit Terms; Industry Terms: Not Available to Industry
Depositor comments: Type of plasmid: integrating. This plasmid contains the Gateway technology from Invitrogen; Invitrogen requires purchasing of Gateway Clonase for carrying out the Gateway recombinational cloning reaction http://www.invitrogen.com Please note that the full plasmid sequence is provided as a reference only, and may not match the exact sequence of the plasmid.
How to cite: pAG306GAL-ccdB was a gift from Susan Lindquist (Addgene plasmid # 14139 ; http://n2t.net/addgene:14139 ; RRID:Addgene_14139)
