LOCUS       Exported 638 bp ds-DNA linear SYN 29-MAY-2021
DEFINITION  synthetic linear DNA
ACCESSION   .
VERSION     .
KEYWORDS    pAG306GAL-ccdB
SOURCE      synthetic DNA construct
  ORGANISM  synthetic DNA construct
REFERENCE   1 (bases 1 to 638)
  TITLE     S cerevisiae Advanced Gateway Destination Vectors
REFERENCE   2 (bases 1 to 638)
  AUTHORS   .
  TITLE     Direct Submission
  JOURNAL   Exported May 29, 2021 from SnapGene Server 1.1.58
            http://www.snapgene.com
FEATURES             Location/Qualifiers
     source          1..638
                     /organism="synthetic DNA construct"
                     /mol_type="other DNA"
ORIGIN
        1 atcatttttt ttttattctt ttttttgatt tcggtttcct tgaaattttt ttgattcggt
       61 aatctccgaa cagaaggaag aacgaaggaa ggagcacaga cttagattgg tatatatacg
      121 catatgtagt gttgaagaaa catgaaattg cccagtattc ttaacccaac tgcacagaac
      181 aaaaacctgc aggaaacgaa gataaatcat gtcgaaagct acatataagg aacgtgctgc
      241 tactcatcct agtcctgttg ctgccaagct atttaatatc atgcacgaaa agcaaacaaa
      301 cttgtgtgct tcattggatg ttcgtaccac caaggaatta ctggagttag ttgaagcatt
      361 aggtcccaaa atttgtttac taaaaacaca tgtggatatc ttgactgatt tttccatgga
      421 gggcacagtt aagccgctaa aggcattatc cgccaagtac aattttttac tcttcgaaga
      481 cagaaaattt gctgacattg gtaatacagt caaattgcag tactctgcgg gtgtatacag
      541 aatagcagaa tgggcagaca ttacgaatgc acacggtgtg gtgggcccag gtattgttag
      601 cggtttgaag caggcggcag aagaagtaac aaaggaac
//
