>Addgene plasmid #14139 | pAG306GAL-ccdB | addgene partial sequence | sequence record 20383 | 14139 with GW5
GGAAGCATAAAGTGTAAAGCCTGGGGGTGCCTAATGCGGCCGCCATAGTGACTGGATATGTTGTGTTTTA
CAGTATTATGTAGTCTGTTTTTTATGCAAAATCTAATTTAATATATTGATATTTATATCATTTTACGTTT
CTCGTTCAGCTTTTTTGTACAAACTTGTGATGGGGGATCCACTAGTTCTAGAATCCGGGGTTTTTTCTCC
TTGACGTTAAAGTATAGAGGTATATTAACAATTTTTTGTTGATACTTTTATTACATTTGAATAAGAAGTA
ATACAAACCGAAAATGTTGAAAGTATTAGTTAAAGTGGTTATGCAGTTTTTGCATTTATATATCTGTTAA
TAGATCAAAAATCATCGCTTCGCTGATTAATTACCCCAGAAATAAGGCTAAAAAACTAATCGCATTATCA
TCCTATGGTTGTTAATTTGATTCGTTCATTTGAAGGTTTGTGGGGCCAGGTTACTGCCAATTTTTCCTCT
TCATAACCATAAAAGCTAGTATTGTAGAATCTTTATTGTTCGGATCAGTGCGGCGCGAGGCACATCTGCG
TTTCAGGAACGCGACCGGTGA
