>Addgene plasmid #14139 | pAG306GAL-ccdB | addgene partial sequence | sequence record 20384 | 14139 with GW3
TTATCGGGGAGAAGTGGCTGATCTCAGCCACCGCGAAAATGACATCAAAAACGCCATTAACCTGATGTTC
TGGGGAATATAAATGTCAGGCTCCCTTATACACAGCCAGTCTGCAGGTCGACCATAGTGACTGGATATGT
TGTGTTTTACAGTATTATGTAGTCTGTTTTTTATGCAAAATCTAATTTAATATATTGATATTTATATCAT
TTTACGTTTCTCGTTCAGCTTTCTTGTACAAAGTGGTGATGGGCTGCAGGAATTCGATATCAAGCTTATC
GATACCGTCCACCTCGAGTCATGTAATTAGTTATGTCACGCTTACATTCACGCCCTCCCCCCACATCCGC
TCTAACCCAAAAAGAA
